Addgene plasmid #180001: pKB233.4
Purpose: Encodes PslyB-mNeonGreen reporter
Depositing lab: Jeffrey Tabor. Depositing organization: Rice University. Publication: High-throughput discovery of peptide activators of a bacterial sensor kinase. Brink KR, Mu AM, Hoang KV, Groszman K, Gunn JS, Tabor JJ. bioRxiv 10.1101/2021.06.01.446581.
Backbone
  Vector backbone: pSC101*
  Vector type: Bacterial Expression, Synthetic Biology
Growth in bacteria
  Bacterial resistance: Ampicillin, 100 μg/mL
  Growth temperature: 37°C
  Growth strain: DH5alpha
  Copy number: Low Copy
Gene/Insert
  Gene/Insert name: mNeonGreen
  Species: Branchiostoma lanceolatum
Terms and licenses: Academic/Nonprofit Terms; Industry Terms: Not Available to Industry
Depositor comments: Please visit https://www.biorxiv.org/content/10.1101/2021.06.01.446581v1 for bioRxiv preprint.
How to cite: pKB233.4 was a gift from Jeffrey Tabor (Addgene plasmid # 180001 ; http://n2t.net/addgene:180001 ; RRID:Addgene_180001)
