[The description below was written by a language model from this plasmid's Addgene catalogue record and pLannotate feature annotations shown in this document.]
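Description:
pKB233.4 is a 4,356-nt low-copy bacterial reporter plasmid built on a pSC101* backbone and catalogued for bacterial expression and synthetic biology. It replicates from the pSC101 origin, which depends on the plasmid-encoded Rep101 (RepA) initiator protein, and both elements are annotated on the minus strand. Selection is by ampicillin, through a β-lactamase (AmpR) gene driven by its native bla promoter and followed by a lambda t0 terminator. A short fragment annotated as RSF ori at the end of the record is only about 45 nt long. It is most likely a partial sequence match or cloning remnant rather than a functional second origin.

The payload is a transcriptional reporter in which the slyB promoter (PslyB) controls expression of mNeonGreen, a bright, fast-maturing monomeric green/yellow fluorescent protein derived from Branchiostoma lanceolatum. The promoter was not detected by the automated annotation. It presumably lies in the unannotated stretch of roughly 400 nt between the AmpR promoter and the mNeonGreen coding sequence, but its exact boundaries and any ribosome binding site are not given. Downstream of the reporter sit the rrnB T1 and T7Te terminators and a fragment of the his operon terminator, which together insulate the rest of the plasmid from read-through.

The record states the purpose only as encoding the PslyB-mNeonGreen reporter. The associated work concerns high-throughput discovery of peptide activators of a bacterial sensor kinase, so fluorescence from this plasmid likely serves as the readout of signalling through that pathway, with the low copy number helping to keep background low. The specific kinase and host strain used for the assays are not stated.
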