Features (pLannotate 1.2.2; 10 found; start..end, strand, type, name):
    240..1190    -  CDS            Rep101: RepA protein needed for replication with the pSC101 origin; rep101
   1238..1460    -  rep_origin     pSC101 ori: low-copy replication origin that requires the Rep101 protein
   1962..1996    -  terminator     lambda t0 terminator: minimal transcription terminator from phage lambda (Scholtissek and Grosse, 1987)
   2076..2936    -  CDS            AmpR: β-lactamase; bla; confers resistance to ampicillin, carbenicillin, and related antibiotics
   2937..3000    -  promoter       AmpR promoter: bla
   3410..4117    +  CDS            mNeonGreen: mNeonGreen is a basic (constitutively fluorescent) green/yellow fluorescent protein published in 2013, derived from Branchiostoma lanceolatum. It is reported to be a very rapidly-maturing monomer with moderate acid sensitivity.
   4129..4200    +  terminator     rrnB T1 terminator: transcription terminator T1 from the E. coli rrnB gene
   4216..4243    +  terminator     T7Te terminator: phage T7 early transcription terminator
   4250..4293    +  terminator     his operon terminator (fragment): This putative transcriptin terminator from the E. coli his operon has a 2-bp deletion introduced during synthesis. Its efficiency has not been determined.
   4312..4356    -  rep_origin     RSF ori (fragment): Plasmids containing the RSF 1030 origin of replication can be propagated in E. coli cells that contain additional plasmids with compatible origins.
>Addgene plasmid #180001 | pKB233.4 | addgene full sequence | sequence record 360306 | Addgene NGS Result
CGAGCGGTATCAGCTCACTCAAAGGCGGTAATCTCGAGGTTACATTGTCGATCTGTTCATGGTGAACAGC
TTTGAATGCACCAAAAACTCGTAAAAGCTCTGATGTATCTATCTTTTTTACACCGTTTTCATCTGTGCAT
ATGGACAGTTTTCCCTTTGATATGTAACGGTGAACAGTTGTTCTACTTTTGTTTGTTAGTCTTGATGCTT
CACTGATAGATACAAGAGCCATAAGAACCTCAGATCCTTCCGTATTTAGCCAGTATGTTCTCTAGTGTGG
TTCGTTGTTTTTGCGTGAGCCATGAGAACGAACCATTGAGATCATACTTACTTTGCATGTCACTCAAAAA
TTTTGCCTCAAAACTGGTGAGCTGAATTTTTGCAGTTAAAGCATCGTGTAGTGTTTTTCTTAGTCCGTTA
TGTAGGTAGGAATCTGATGTAATGGTTGTTGGTATTTTGTCACCATTCATTTTTATCTGGTTGTTCTCAA
GTTCGGTTACGAGATCCATTTGTCTATCTAGTTCAACTTGGAAAATCAACGTATCAGTCGGGCGGCCTCG
CTTATCAACCACCAATTTCATATTGCTGTAAGTGTTTAAATCTTTACTTATTGGTTTCAAAACCCATTGG
TTAAGCCTTTTAAACTCATGGTAGTTATTTTCAAGCATTAACATGAACTTAAATTCATCAAGGCTAATCT
CTATATTTGCCTTGTGAGTTTTCTTTTGTGTTAGTTCTTTTAATAACCACTCATAAATCCTCATAGAGTA
TTTGTTTTCAAAAGACTTAACATGTTCCAGATTATATTTTATGAATTTTTTTAACTGGAAAAGATAAGGC
AATATCTCTTCACTAAAAACTAATTCTAATTTTTCGCTTGAGAACTTGGCATAGTTTGTCCACTGGAAAA
TCTCAAAGCCTTTAACCAAAGGATTCATGATTTCCACAGTTCTCGTCATCAGCTCTCTGGTTGCTTTAGC
TAATACACCATAAGCATTTTCCCTACTGATGTTCATCATCTGAGCGTATTGGTTATAAGTGAACGATACC
GTCCGTTCTTTCCTTGTAGGGTTTTCAATAGTGGGGTTGAGTAGTGCCACACAGCATAAAATTAGCTTGG
TTTCATGCTCCGTTAAGTCATAGCGACTAATCGCTAGTTCATTTGCTTTGAAAACAACTAATTCAGACAT
ACATCTCAATTGGTCTAGGTGATTTTAATCACTATACCAATTGAGATGGGCTAGTCAATGATAATTACAT
GTCCTTTTCCTTTGAGTTGTGGGTATCTGTAAATTCTGCTAGACCTTTGCTGGAAAACTTGTAAATTCTG
CTAGACCCTCTGTAAATTCCGCTAGACCTTTGTGTGTTTTTTTTGTTTATATTCAAGTGGTTATAATTTA
TAGAATAAAGAAAGAATAAAAAAAGATAAAAAGAATAGATCCCAGCCCTGTGTATAACTCACTACTTTAG
TCAGTTCCGCAGTATTACAAAAGGATGTCGCAAACGCTGTTTGCTCCTCTACAAAACAGACCTTAAAACC
CTAAAGGCTTAAGTAGCACCCCCGCAAGCTCGTGCAAATCGCTTAATATTCCTTTTGTCTCCGACCATCA
GGCACCTGAGTCGCTGCCTTTTTCGTGACATTCAGTTCGCTGCGCTCACGGCTCTGGCAGTGAATGTGGG
TAAATGGCACTACAGGCGCCTTTTATGGATTCATGCAAGGAAACTACCCATAATACAAGAAAAGCCCGTC
ACGGGCTTCTCAGGGCGTTTTATGGCTGGTCTGCTATGTGGTGCTATCTGACTTTTTGCTGTTCAGCAGT
TCCTGCCCTCTGATTTTCCAGTCTGACCACTTCGGATTATCCCGTGACAGGTCATTCAGACTGGCTAATG
CACCCAGTAAGGCAGCGGTATCATCAACAGGCTTACCCGTCTTACTGTCCCTAGTGCTTGGATTCTCACC
AATAAAAAACGCCCGGCGGCAACCGAGCGTTCTGAACAAATCCAGATGGAGTTCTGATGTCATTACTGGA
TCTATCAACAGGAGTCCAAGCGAGCTCGTAAACTTGGTCTGACAGTTACCAATGCTTAATCAGTGAGGCA
CCTATCTCAGCGATCTGTCTATTTCGTTCATCCATAGTTGCCTGACTCCCCGTCGTGTAGATAACTACGA
TACGGGAGGGCTTACCATCTGGCCCCAGTGCTGCAATGATACCGCGTGATCCACGCTCACCGGCTCCAGA
TTTATCAGCAATAAACCAGCCAGCCGGAAGGGCCGAGCGCAGAAGTGGTCCTGCAACTTTATCCGCCTCC
ATCCAGTCTATTAATTGTTGCCGGGAAGCTAGAGTAAGTAGTTCGCCAGTTAATAGTTTGCGCAACGTTG
TTGCCATTGCTACAGGCATCGTGGTGTCACGCTCGTCGTTTGGTATGGCTTCATTCAGCTCCGGTTCCCA
ACGATCAAGGCGAGTTACATGATCCCCCATGTTGTGCAAAAAAGCGGTTAGCTCCTTCGGTCCTCCGATC
GTTGTCAGAAGTAAGTTGGCCGCAGTGTTATCACTCATGGTTATGGCAGCACTGCATAATTCTCTTACTG
TCATGCCATCCGTAAGATGCTTTTCTGTTACTGGTGAGTACTCAACCAAGTCATTCTGAGAATAGTGTAT
GCGGCGACCGAGTTGCTCTTGCCCGGCGTCAATACGGTATAATACCGCGCCACATAGCAGAACTTTAAAA
GTGCTCATCATTGGAAAACGTTCTTCGGGGCGAAAACTCTCAAGGATCTTACCGCTGTTGAGATCCAGTT
CGATGTAACCCACTCGTGCACCCAACTGATCTTCAGCATCTTTTACTTTCACCAGCGTTTCTGGGTGAGC
AAAAACGGGAAGGCAAAATGCCGCAAAAAAGTGAATAAGGGCGACACTGAAATGTTGAATACTCATACTC
TTCCTTTTTCAATATTATTGAAGCATTTATCAGGGTTATTGTCTCATGAGCGGATACATATTTTAATGTA
TTTAGAAAAATAAACAAATAGGGGTTCCGCGCACATTTCCCATGGTGCCACCTGACGTCTAATAAACCAT
TATTATCATGACATTAACCTATAAAAATAGGCGTATCACGAGGCAGAATTTTTATCGCTTCCGCGTTCCG
TCTACTCCCTATTACGCTCCGGAATCTCCGACGCCTACGGCCGACGTCGGACCGTGTCGTCCACGGATAT
CAATGACCTATCTTTTCTTGCTTCCGACTTCGTTTAAGATTGGTTAATTAACTTCTGATTATGATTTTCA
CATTCTTTCGGCAGAAGATATGACCTTAACTGCATAAATGCCATATAATTTAGCTATAGGGATGCTGAAA
TAGCGTTTCGTGAAGAACAGGAGATGGGTAAAAAGAGGAGAAATACTAGATGGTTTCGAAAGGTGAGGAG
GATAACATGGCGTCGCTGCCTGCTACACATGAACTGCATATTTTCGGCAGCATCAACGGAGTTGATTTCG
ACATGGTGGGCCAAGGCACCGGCAACCCGAACGACGGCTATGAAGAATTGAATTTGAAATCTACCAAGGG
CGACTTGCAATTTAGTCCGTGGATTCTGGTACCGCATATTGGTTATGGTTTTCATCAGTATCTGCCCTAC
CCAGACGGAATGAGCCCATTTCAGGCGGCTATGGTGGATGGCAGTGGCTATCAGGTCCATCGCACCATGC
AATTCGAGGATGGGGCGAGCCTGACCGTGAATTATCGGTACACTTACGAAGGTTCACATATTAAAGGTGA
AGCACAAGTTAAAGGCACCGGCTTCCCGGCGGATGGCCCAGTGATGACCAACAGCCTGACGGCGGCGGAC
TGGTGTCGTAGCAAAAAGACGTATCCCAATGATAAAACAATTATTTCTACCTTTAAATGGAGTTACACCA
CGGGTAACGGTAAACGCTACCGTAGCACGGCTCGCACCACATACACCTTTGCGAAACCCATGGCCGCGAA
CTATCTGAAAAATCAGCCGATGTATGTGTTTCGCAAAACGGAACTGAAACATTCGAAAACTGAACTCAAT
TTCAAAGAGTGGCAAAAAGCCTTCACCGACGTAATGGGCATGGATGAACTGTACAAATGACCAGGCATCA
AATAAAACGAAAGGCTCAGTCGAAAGACTGGGCCTTTCGTTTTATCTGTTGTTTGTCGGTGAACGCTCTC
TACTAGAGTCACACTGGCTCACCTTCGGGTGGGCCTTTCTGCGTTTATAGCAAGGTGTCACCACCCTGCC
CTTTTTCTTTAAAACCGAAAAGATTACTTCGCGTTATGCAGGCTTCCTCGCTCACTGACTCGCTGCGCTC
GGTCGTTCGGCTGCGG
